Addgene plasmid #29341: pcDNA3.1/GS-DJ1-E18N-V5
Depositing lab: Mark Cookson. Depositing organization: National Institute on Aging (NIA). Publication: L166P mutant DJ-1, causative for recessive Parkinson's disease, is degraded through the ubiquitin-proteasome system. Miller DW, Ahmad R, Hague S, Baptista MJ, Canet-Aviles R, McLendon C, Carter DM, Zhu PP, Stadler J, Chandran J, Klinefelter GR, Blackstone C, Cookson MR. J Biol Chem. 2003 Sep 19. 278(38):36588-95. 10.1074/jbc.M304272200 PubMed 12851414.
Backbone
  Vector backbone: pcDNA3.1/GS
  Backbone manufacturer: Invitrogen
  Backbone size w/o insert (bp): 4000
  Vector type: Mammalian Expression
  Selectable markers: Neomycin (select with G418)
Growth in bacteria
  Bacterial resistance: Bleocin (Zeocin), 50 μg/mL
  Growth temperature: 37°C
  Growth strain: DH5alpha
  Copy number: High Copy
Gene/Insert
  Gene/Insert name: DJ1
  Species: H. sapiens (human)
  Mutation: Glu18Asn
  GenBank ID: AF021819
  Entrez Gene: PARK7 (a.k.a. DJ-1, DJ1, GATD2, HEL-S-67p)
  Tag / fusion protein: V5 epitope (C terminal on insert)
  Cloning method: Restriction Enzyme
  Sequencing primers: 5′ CMV-F; 3′ BGH-Rev
Terms and licenses: Academic/Nonprofit Terms; Industry Terms: Not Available to Industry
How to cite: pcDNA3.1/GS-DJ1-E18N-V5 was a gift from Mark Cookson (Addgene plasmid # 29341 ; http://n2t.net/addgene:29341 ; RRID:Addgene_29341)
