[The description below was written by a language model from this plasmid's Addgene catalogue record.]
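Description:
pcDNA3.1/GS-DJ1-E18N-V5 is a mammalian expression plasmid built on the Invitrogen pcDNA3.1/GS backbone (listed at about 4 kb without insert) and carrying the human DJ1 coding sequence, the product of the PARK7 gene. The insert bears a single amino-acid substitution, glutamate 18 to asparagine (E18N), and is fused at its C terminus to a V5 epitope tag, which allows the mutant protein to be detected or immunoprecipitated with anti-V5 antibodies and distinguished from endogenous DJ-1. The record does not explicitly name the promoter or terminator. However, the listed sequencing primers, CMV-F upstream and BGH-Rev downstream, are consistent with the usual pcDNA3.1 layout, in which the insert sits between the CMV immediate-early promoter and the bovine growth hormone polyadenylation signal for strong constitutive expression in transfected cells.

The plasmid is maintained at high copy in E. coli under Zeocin (bleomycin-family) selection. The catalogue entry lists neomycin/G418 as the mammalian selectable marker. Because no feature table is provided, this cannot be checked against the bacterial Zeocin marker, and the resistance cassette actually present should be confirmed before attempting stable selection.

DJ-1 is linked to recessive Parkinson's disease, and the associated publication concerns the stability and proteasomal degradation of a disease-causing DJ-1 mutant. This E18N variant is suited to similar work in cultured mammalian cells, such as comparing the expression, stability, localisation or function of point mutants against wild-type DJ-1. The record does not state the specific rationale for altering residue 18.
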