>Addgene plasmid #29341 | pcDNA3.1/GS-DJ1-E18N-V5 | addgene partial sequence | sequence record 34735 | 29341 with BGH-rev
ATGGTGATGGTGATGATGACCGGTTCACGTAGAATCGAGACCGAGGAGAGGGTTAGGGATAGGCTTACCT
TCGAATGGGTGACCTCGAAGCTCGCCCTTGTCTTTAAGAACAAGTGGAGCCTTCACTTGAGCCGCCACCT
CCTTGCCATTCAGGGCTTCAACAATTGCAAGCGCAAACTCGAAGCTGGTCCCAGGCCCCCGGCTTGTAAG
AATCAGGCCGTCTTTTTCCACACGATTCTCAGAGTAGGTGTAATGACCTCCATTCATCATTTTGTCTTTA
GCAAGAGGGTGTGTTGTAACTTTACTTCCAAAACCTATTTCATGAGCCAACAGAGCAGTAGGACCTGCAC
AGATGGCGGCTATCAGGCCCTTCCGGTTTTCCTGCTCCTTCAGTATCTCCTTCACAGCAGCAGACTCAGA
TAAATTCTGTGCGCCCAGATTACCTCCTGGTAGAACCACCACATCATATGGTCCCTCTTTTTTTGCATCT
TCAAGGCTGGCATCAGGACAAATGACCACATCACGGCTACACTGTACTGGGTCTTTTCCAGCCAGGCCTG
CAACGGTGACCTTAATCCCAGCTCGCCTCATGACATCTACAGGGATGACCGTGTTCATTTCCTCTGCTCC
TTTAGCCAGGATGACCAGAGCTCTTTTGGAAGCCATGGTGAAGGGCGAGCTTAACTAGCCAGCTTGGGTC
TCCCTATAGTGAGTCGTATTAATTTCGATAAGCCAGTAAGCAGTGGGTTCTCTAGTTAGCCAGAGAGCTC
TGCTTATATAGACCTCCCACCGTACACGCCTACCGCCCATTTGCGTCAAT
